>Addgene plasmid #155154 | pBEL1967 | addgene full sequence | sequence record 309893 | Addgene NGS Result
CAATTGTCCATATTGCATCAGACATTGCCGTCACTGCGTCTTTTACTGGCTCTTCTCGCTAACCAAACCG
GTAACCCCGCTTATTAAAAGCATTCTGTAACAAAGCGGGACCAAAGCCATGACAAAAACGCGTAACAAAA
GTGTCTATAATCACGGCAGAAAAGTCCACATTGATTATTTGCACGGCGTCACACTTTGCTATGCCATAGC
ATTTTTATCCATAAGATTAGCGGATCCTACCTGACGCTTTTTATCGCAACTCTCTACTGTTTCTCCATAC
CCGTTTTTTTGGGCTAGCCGAAGGGTGAATTATGGAGCAGTCTGTGGCGAATTTAGTCGATATGCGCGAT
GTCAGTTTTACGCGTGGCAATCGCTGCATCTTCGATAATATTTCCCTGACCGTGCCGCGAGGGAAGATCA
CGGCGATCATGGGGCCATCGGGCATCGGTAAAACGACGCTACTCCGTCTGATTGGCGGGCAAATCGCACC
AGATCATGGTGAGATCCTTTTCGATGGTGAGAATATTCCGGCGATGTCTCGTTCGCGCCTGTATACAGTG
CGCAAACGGATGAGCATGTTATTTCAGTCCGGGGCGTTGTTCACTGATATGAACGTATTTGACAACGTCG
CCTATCCACTGCGCGAACATACCCAACTTCCCGCGCCATTGTTGCATAGTACGGTGATGATGAAGCTGGA
GGCCGTGGGGCTGCGTGGAGCGGCTAAACTAATGCCTTCTGAACTTTCCGGTGGGATGGCGCGGCGTGCA
GCGCTGGCGCGTGCGATTGCGCTGGAGCCGGATCTCATCATGTTTGATGAACCTTTTGTTGGGCAAGATC
CCATCACCATGGGCGTACTGGTGAAGCTGATTTCTGAGCTGAACAGCGCGCTGGGCGTGACTTGTGTGGT
GGTTTCTCACGATGTGCCGGAAGTGTTAAGTATTGCGGATCACGCCTGGATCCTGGCGGACAAAAAAATT
GTCGCTCATGGCAGTGCCCAGGCGTTGCAGGCGAATCCTGATCCGCGCGTACGTCAGTTTCTGGACGGGA
GTAGTGGAGGCGGGTCTGGTGGCGGCTCCGGCGGAGGTAGTCGTATGAAGCAACTTGAGGACAAGGTTGA
AGAGTTATTAAGCAAAAATTATCATCTTGAAAATGAAGTCGCGCGTTTAAAGAAGTTAGTTGGCGAGCGC
TAAGGTACCAAATTCCAGAAAAGAGACGCTGAAAAGCGTCTTTTTTCGTTTTGGTCCTGGTCTGAGGAAT
GGTTGTAAGCTTGGCTGTTTTGGCGGATGAGAGAAGATTTTCAGCCTGATACAGATTAAATCAGAACGCA
GAAGCGGTCTGATAAAACAGAATTTGCCTGGCGGCAGTAGCGCGGTGGTCCCACCTGACCCCATGCCGAA
CTCAGAAGTGAAACGCCGTAGCGCCGATGGTAGTGTGGGGTCTCCCCATGCGAGAGTAGGGAACTGCCAG
GCATCAAATAAAACGAAAGGCTCAGTCGAAAGACTGGGCCTTTCGTTTTATCTGTTGTTTGTCGGTGAAC
GCTCTCCTGAGTAGGACAAATCCGCCGGGAGCGGATTTGAACGTTGCGAAGCAACGGCCCGGAGGGTGGC
GGGCAGGACGCCCGCCATAAACTGCCAGGCATCAAATTAAGCAGAAGGCCATCCTGACGGATGGCCTTTT
TGCGTTTCTACAAACTCTTTTGTTTATTTTTCTAAATACATTCAAATATGTATCCGCTCATGAGACAATA
ACCCTGATAAATGCTTCAATAATATTGAAAAAGGAAGAGTATGAGTATTCAACATTTCCGTGTCGCCCTT
ATTCCCTTTTTTGCGGCATTTTGCCTTCCTGTTTTTGCTCACCCAGAAACGCTGGTGAAAGTAAAAGATG
CTGAAGATCAGTTGGGTGCACGAGTGGGTTACATCGAACTGGATCTCAACAGCGGTAAGATCCTTGAGAG
TTTTCGCCCCGAAGAACGTTTTCCAATGATGAGCACTTTTAAAGTTCTGCTATGTGGCGCGGTATTATCC
CGTGTTGACGCCGGGCAAGAGCAACTCGGTCGCCGCATACACTATTCTCAGAATGACTTGGTTGAGTACT
CACCAGTCACAGAAAAGCATCTTACGGATGGCATGACAGTAAGAGAATTATGCAGTGCTGCCATAACCAT
GAGTGATAACACTGCGGCCAACTTACTTCTGACAACGATCGGAGGACCGAAGGAGCTAACCGCTTTTTTG
CACAACATGGGGGATCATGTAACTCGCCTTGATCGTTGGGAACCGGAGCTGAATGAAGCCATACCAAACG
ACGAGCGTGACACCACGATGCCTGCAGCAATGGCAACAACGTTGCGCAAACTATTAACTGGCGAACTACT
TACTCTAGCTTCCCGGCAACAATTAATAGACTGGATGGAGGCGGATAAAGTTGCAGGACCACTTCTGCGC
TCGGCCCTTCCGGCTGGCTGGTTTATTGCTGATAAATCTGGAGCCGGTGAGCGTGGGTCTCGCGGTATCA
TTGCAGCACTGGGGCCAGATGGTAAGCCCTCCCGTATCGTAGTTATCTACACGACGGGGAGTCAGGCAAC
TATGGATGAACGAAATAGACAGATCGCTGAGATAGGTGCCTCACTGATTAAGCATTGGTAACTGTCAGAC
CAAGTTTACTCATATATACTTTAGATTGATT
[125 nt withheld, positions 2692-2816]
C
[141 nt withheld, positions 2818-2958]
CCTTTGACGTTGGAGTCCACGTTCTTT
[37 nt withheld, positions 2986-3022]
ACCCTATCTCGGGCTATTCTTTTGATTTATAAGGGATTTTGCCGATTTCGGCCTATTGGTTAAAAAATGA
GCTGATTTAACAAAAATTTAACGCGAATTTTAACAAAATATTAACGTTTACAATTTAAAAGGATCTAGGT
GAAGATCCTTTTTGATAATCTCATGACCAAAATCCCTTAACGTGAGTTTTCGTTCCACTGAGCGTCAGAC
CCCGTAGAAAAGATCAAAGGATCTTCTTGAGATCCTTTTTTTCTGCGCGTAATCTGCTGCTTGCAAACAA
AAAAACCACCGCTACCAGCGGTGGTTTGTTTGCCGGATCAAGAGCTACCAACTCTTTTTCCGAAGGTAAC
TGGCTCAGCAGAGCGCAGATACCAAATACTGTCCTTCTAGTGTAGCCGTAGTTAGGCCACCACTTCAAGA
ACTCTGTAGCACCGCCTACATACCTCGCTCTGCTAATCCTGTTACCAGTGGCTGCTGCCAGTGGCGATAA
GTCGTGTCTTACCGGGTTGGACTCAAGACGATAGTTACCGGATAAGGCGCAGCGGTCGGGCTGAACGGGG
GGTTCGTGCACACAGCCCAGCTTGGAGCGAACGACCTACACCGAACTGAGATACCTACAGCGTGAGCTAT
GAGAAAGCGCCACGCTTCCCGAAGGGAGAAAGGCGGACAGGTATCCGGTAAGCGGCAGGGTCGGAACAGG
AGAGCGCACGAGGGAGCTTCCAGGGGGAAACGCCTGGTATCTTTATAGTCCTGTCGGGTTTCGCCACCTC
TGACTTGAGCGTCGATTTTTGTGATGCTCGTCAGGGGGGCGGAGCCTATGGAAAAACGCCAGCAACGCGG
CCTTTTTACGGTTCCTGGCCTTTTGCTGGCCTTTTGCTCACATGTTCTTTCCTGCGTTATCCCCTGATTC
TGTGGATAACCGTATTACCGCCTTTGAGTGAGCTGATACCGCTCGCCGCAGCCGAACGACCGAGCGCAGC
GAGTCAGTGAGCGAGGAAGCGGAAGAGCGCCTGATGCGGTATTTTCTCCTTACGCATCTGTGCGGTATTT
CACACCGCATAGGGTCATGGCTGCGCCCCGACACCCGCCAACACCCGCTGACGCGCCCTGACGGGCTTGT
CTGCTCCCGGCATCCGCTTACAGACAAGCTGTGACCGTCTCCGGGAGCTGCATGTGTCAGAGGTTTTCAC
CGTCATCACCGAAACGCGCGAGGCAGAAGGAGATGGCGCCCAACAGTCCCCCGGCCACGGGGCCTGCCAC
CATACCCACGCCGAAACAAGCGCTCATGAGCCCGAAGTGGCGAGCCCGATCTTCCCCATCGGTGATGTCG
GCGATATAGGCGCCAGCAACCGCACCTGTGGCGCCGGTGATGCCGGCCACGATGCGTCCGGCGTAGAGGA
TCTGCTCATGTTTGACAGCTTATCATCGATGCATAATGTGCCTGTCAAATGGACGAAGCAGGGATTCTGC
AAACCCTATGCTACTCCGTCAAGCCGTCAATTGTCTGATTCGTTACCAATTATGACAACTTGACGGCTAC
ATCATTCACTTTTTCTTCACAACCGGCACGGAACTCGCTCGGGCTGGCCCCGGTGCATTTTTTAAATACC
CGCGAGAAATAGAGTTGATCGTCAAAACCAACATTGCGACCGACGGTGGCGATAGGCATCCGGGTGGTGC
TCAAAAGCAGCTTCGCCTGGCTGATACGTTGGTCCTCGCGCCAGCTTAAGACGCTAATCCCTAACTGCTG
GCGGAAAAGATGTGACAGACGCGACGGCGACAAGCAAACATGCTGTGCGACGCTGGCGATATCAAAATTG
CTGTCTGCCAGGTGATCGCTGATGTACTGACAAGCCTCGCGTACCCGATTATCCATCGGTGGATGGAGCG
ACTCGTTAATCGCTTCCATGCGCCGCAGTAACAATTGCTCAAGCAGATTTATCGCCAGCAGCTCCGAATA
GCGCCCTTCCCCTTGCCCGGCGTTAATGATTTGCCCAAACAGGTCGCTGAAATGCGGCTGGTGCGCTTCA
TCCGGGCGAAAGAACCCCGTATTGGCAAATATTGACGGCCAGTTAAGCCATTCATGCCAGTAGGCGCGCG
GACGAAAGTAAACCCACTGGTGATACCATTCGCGAGCCTCCGGATGACGACCGTAGTGATGAATCTCTCC
TGGCGGGAACAGCAAAATATCACCCGGTCGGCAAACAAATTCTCGTCCCTGATTTTTCACCACCCCCTGA
CCGCGAATGGTGAGATTGAGAATATAACCTTTCATTCCCAGCGGTCGGTCGATAAAAAAATCGAGATAAC
CGTTGGCCTCAATCGGCGTTAAACCCGCCACCAGATGGGCATTAAACGAGTATCCCGGCAGCAGGGGATC
ATTTTGCGCTTCAGCCATACTTTTCATACTCCCGCCATTCAGAGAAGAAAC
Features (pLannotate 1.2.2; 15 found; start..end, strand, type, name):
    312..1061    +  CDS            mlaF (fragment): MLAF_ECOLI - Also known as yrbF. Experimental evidence at protein level: Swiss-Prot protein existence level 1. Part of the ABC transporter complex MlaFEDB, which is involved in a phospholipid transport pathway that maintains lipid asymmetry in the outer membrane by retrograde trafficking of phospholipids from the outer membrane to the inner membrane. Responsible for energy coupling to the transport system. From Escherichia coli (strain K12).
   1092..1190    +  CDS            GCN4 (fragment): GCN4_YEAST - Also known as AAS101 From Saccharomyces cerevisiae (strain ATCC 204508 / S288c) (Baker's yeast).
   1356..1471    +  ncRNA          5S rRNA: Accession: RF00001 - 5S ribosomal RNA
   1475..1561    +  terminator     rrnB T1 terminator: Escherichia coli rrnB; transcription terminator T1 from the E. coli rrnB gene
   1653..1680    +  terminator     rrnB T2 terminator: transcription terminator T2 from the E. coli rrnB gene
   1699..1790    +  promoter       AmpR promoter: bla
   1791..2651    +  CDS            AmpR: β-lactamase; bla; confers resistance to ampicillin, carbenicillin, and related antibiotics
   2693..3073    +  rep_origin     M13 ori (sequence partly withheld): M13 bacteriophage origin of replication; arrow indicates direction of (+) strand synthesis
   3259..3846    +  rep_origin     ori: high-copy-number ColE1/pMB1/pBR322/pUC origin of replication
   4032..4083    -  misc_feature   bom (fragment): basis of mobility region from pBR322
   4199..4238    -  CDS            rop (fragment): Rop protein, which maintains plasmids at low copy number; rop
   4239..4424    -  CDS            TcR (fragment): tetracycline efflux protein; tet; confers resistance to tetracycline
   4434..4452    +  promoter       tet promoter (fragment): E. coli promoter for tetracycline efflux protein gene
   4542..5420    -  CDS            araC: L-arabinose regulatory protein; araC
   5447..278     +  promoter       araBAD promoter (across the origin): araBAD; promoter of the L-arabinose operon of E. coli; the araC regulatory gene is transcribed in the opposite direction (Guzman et al., 1995)
