[The description below was written by a language model from this plasmid's Addgene catalogue record and pLannotate feature annotations shown in this document.]
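Description:
pBEL1967 is a 5,453 bp bacterial expression plasmid built on the pBAD-His backbone for arabinose-inducible protein production in E. coli. It carries a high-copy ColE1/pMB1-type origin for propagation and a β-lactamase gene (AmpR) with its own promoter for ampicillin selection. An M13 phage origin is also annotated, which in principle allows single-stranded DNA production. The remaining backbone annotations are short fragments of bom, rop, the tetracycline resistance gene and the tet promoter. These are leftovers of the vector's pBR322 ancestry and are not expected to be functional.

The payload, inserted by Gibson cloning, is an 882 bp engineered open reading frame. It encodes residues 1–246 of E. coli MlaF, joined through a 14-amino-acid linker to the dimerization domain of yeast GCN4. MlaF is the ATPase subunit that provides energy coupling in the MlaFEDB ABC transporter, which maintains outer membrane lipid asymmetry by retrograde phospholipid trafficking. The construct deletes MlaF residues 247–269 at the C-terminus and puts the heterologous dimerizing segment in their place. Transcription is driven by the araBAD promoter, with the divergently transcribed araC regulator on the same plasmid, so expression is repressed without L-arabinose and induced when it is added. The rrnB T1 and T2 terminators, along with an adjacent 5S rRNA segment, lie downstream of the insert. Although the backbone name implies a His tag, none is annotated in the feature table and the record does not say whether the fusion is tagged.

The plasmid comes from a study of MlaFB structure and ABC transporter regulation. The design suggests a test of whether an artificial dimerization domain can substitute for the deleted MlaF C-terminal region, though the record does not state this explicitly.
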