Addgene plasmid #155154: pBEL1967
Purpose: Expresses MlaF(1-246)-(14 aa linker)-GCN4
Depositing lab: Gira Bhabha & Damian Ekiert. Depositing organization: NYU Grossman School of Medicine. Publication: Structure of MlaFB uncovers novel mechanisms of ABC transporter regulation. Kolich LR, Chang YT, Coudray N, Giacometti SI, MacRae MR, Isom GL, Teran EM, Bhabha G, Ekiert DC. Elife. 2020 Jun 30;9. pii: 60030. doi: 10.7554/eLife.60030. PubMed 32602838.
Backbone
  Vector backbone: pBAD-His
  Backbone manufacturer: Thermo Fisher
  Backbone size w/o insert (bp): 4571
  Total vector size (bp): 5453
Growth in bacteria
  Bacterial resistance: Ampicillin, 100 μg/mL
  Growth temperature: 37°C
  Growth strain: DH5alpha
  Copy number: High Copy
Gene/Insert
  Gene/Insert name: mlaF(1-246)-GCN4_Dimerization_Domain
  Species: E. coli
  Insert size (bp): 882
  Mutation: deleted amino acids 247-269 in MlaF; added dimerization domain
  Promoter: araBAD
  Cloning method: Gibson Cloning
  Sequencing primers: 5′ NA; 3′ NA
Terms and licenses: Academic/Nonprofit Terms; Industry Terms: Not Available to Industry
How to cite: pBEL1967 was a gift from Gira Bhabha & Damian Ekiert (Addgene plasmid # 155154 ; http://n2t.net/addgene:155154 ; RRID:Addgene_155154)
